Addgene plasmid #218543: pCI SV2A pHluorin
Purpose: Mamallian Expression of SV2A pHluorin
Depositing lab: Edwin Chapman. Depositing organization: University of Wisconsin, Madison.
Backbone
  Vector backbone: pCI
  Backbone manufacturer: Promega
  Vector type: Mammalian Expression
Growth in bacteria
  Bacterial resistance: Ampicillin, 100 μg/mL
  Growth temperature: 37°C
  Growth strain: DH5alpha
  Copy number: High Copy
Gene/Insert
  Gene/Insert name: SV2A
  Species: R. norvegicus (rat)
  Mutation: S42F, L199P
  Cloning method: Unknown
Terms and licenses: Academic/Nonprofit Terms; Industry Terms: Not Available to Industry
Depositor comments: The insert in this plasmid is identical to the one used in the paper - https://pubmed.ncbi.nlm.nih.gov/21658579/. However, it has been moved into the pCI vector.
How to cite: pCI SV2A pHluorin was a gift from Edwin Chapman (Addgene plasmid # 218543 ; http://n2t.net/addgene:218543 ; RRID:Addgene_218543)
