[The description below was written by a language model from this plasmid's Addgene catalogue record and pLannotate feature annotations shown in this document.]
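Description:
pCI SV2A pHluorin is a mammalian expression plasmid built on the Promega pCI backbone, carrying rat synaptic vesicle glycoprotein 2A (SV2A) fused to pHluorin, a pH-sensitive GFP variant. It is propagated in E. coli as a high-copy plasmid through a ColE1/pUC-type origin and selected with ampicillin via the β-lactamase gene and its own promoter. An f1 origin is also present, allowing single-stranded DNA production. The short lacZα, rop, bom and SV40 large T antigen matches in the annotation are backbone remnants rather than functional elements.

Expression is driven by the human cytomegalovirus immediate-early enhancer and promoter, followed by the chimeric β-globin/immunoglobulin heavy chain intron that pCI uses to improve transcript processing and expression. A T7 promoter sits just upstream of the insert and can support in vitro transcription, and an SV40 polyadenylation signal terminates the message. The automated annotation labels the open reading frame as a single Sv2a feature, matched to the mouse orthologue although the record gives the species as rat. This feature spans about 2.9 kb, longer than SV2A alone would need, which is consistent with pHluorin being included in the reading frame. However, pHluorin is not annotated separately and the record does not state where it is inserted. The insert carries two recorded substitutions, S42F and L199P. The depositor notes that the insert is identical to one used in an earlier publication but has been moved into pCI.

The stated purpose is mammalian expression of SV2A-pHluorin. pHluorin fusions to vesicle proteins are generally used as optical reporters of vesicle exocytosis, endocytosis and reacidification, because fluorescence is quenched in the acidic vesicle lumen and rises on exposure to neutral pH.
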