Features (pLannotate 1.2.2; 14 found; start..end, strand, type, name):
    140..517     +  enhancer       CMV enhancer: human cytomegalovirus immediate early enhancer
    519..718     +  promoter       CMV promoter: human cytomegalovirus (CMV) immediate early promoter
    857..989     +  intron         chimeric intron: chimera between introns from human β-globin and immunoglobulin heavy chain genes
   1034..1052    +  promoter       T7 promoter: promoter for bacteriophage T7 RNA polymerase
   1069..4008    +  CDS            Sv2a: SV2A_MOUSE - Also known as Kiaa0736, Sv2. Experimental evidence at protein level: Swiss-Prot protein existence level 1. (Microbial infection) Receptor for C.botulinum neurotoxin type E (BoNT/E); the toxin probably binds via extracellular loop 4 (PubMed:18815274). It probably requires glycosylation of Asn-573 (PubMed:18815274). From Mus musculus (Mouse).
   4035..4156    -  polyA_signal   SV40 poly(A) signal: SV40 polyadenylation signal
   4179..4247    -  CDS            large T antigen (fragment): large T antigen from SV40 (simian virus 40)
   4266..4333    +  CDS            lacZα (fragment): LacZα fragment of β-galactosidase; lacZ fragment
   4337..4765    +  rep_origin     f1 ori (sequence partly withheld): f1 bacteriophage origin of replication; arrow indicates direction of (+) strand synthesis
   4793..4892    -  misc_feature   bom (fragment): basis of mobility region from pBR322
   4994..5029    -  CDS            rop (fragment): Rop protein, which maintains plasmids at low copy number; rop
   5124..5228    +  promoter       AmpR promoter: bla
   5229..6089    +  CDS            AmpR: β-lactamase; bla; confers resistance to ampicillin, carbenicillin, and related antibiotics
   6260..6848    +  rep_origin     ori: high-copy-number ColE1/pMB1/pBR322/pUC origin of replication
>Addgene plasmid #218543 | pCI SV2A pHluorin | addgene full sequence | sequence record 432428 | Addgene NGS Result
TCAATATTGGCCATTAGCCATATTATTCATTGGTTATATAGCATAAATCAATATTGGCTATTGGCCATTG
CATACGTTGTATCTATATCATAATATGTACATTTATATTGGCTCATGTCCAATATGACCGCCATGTTGGC
ATTGATTATTGACTAGTTATTAATAGTAATCAATTACGGGGTCATTAGTTCATAGCCCATATATGGAGTT
CCGCGTTACATAACTTACGGTAAATGGCCCGCCTGGCTGACCGCCCAACGACCCCCGCCCATTGACGTCA
ATAATGACGTATGTTCCCATAGTAACGCCAATAGGGACTTTCCATTGACGTCAATGGGTGGAGTATTTAC
GGTAAACTGCCCACTTGGCAGTACATCAAGTGTATCATATGCCAAGTCCGCCCCCTATTGACGTCAATGA
CGGTAAATGGCCCGCCTGGCATTATGCCCAGTACATGACCTTACGGGACTTTCCTACTTGGCAGTACATC
TACGTATTAGTCATCGCTATTACCATGGTGATGCGGTTTTGGCAGTACACCAATGGGCGTGGATAGCGGT
TTGACTCACGGGGATTTCCAAGTCTCCACCCCATTGACGTCAATGGGAGTTTGTTTTGGCACCAAAATCA
ACGGGACTTTCCAAAATGTCGTAATAACCCCGCCCCGTTGACGCAAATGGGCGGTAGGCGTGTACGGTGG
GAGGTCTATATAAGCAGAGCTCGTTTAGTGAACCGTCAGATCACTAGAAGCTTTATTGCGGTAGTTTATC
ACAGTTAAATTGCTAACGCAGTCAGTGCTTCTGACACAACAGTCTCGAACTTAAGCTGCAGAAGTTGGTC
GTGAGGCACTGGGCAGGTAAGTATCAAGGTTACAAGACAGGTTTAAGGAGACCAATAGAAACTGGGCTTG
TCGAGACAGAGAAGACTCTTGCGTTTCTGATAGGCACCTATTGGTCTTACTGACATCCACTTTGCCTTTC
TCTCCACAGGTGTCCACTCCCAGTTCAATTACAGCTCTTAAGGCTAGAGTACTTAATACGACTCACTATA
GGCTAGCCTCGAGAATTCATGGAAGAAGGCTTTCGAGACCGAGCAGCGTTCATCCGTGGGGCCAAAGACA
TTGCCAAGGAAGTTAAGAAGCACGCGGCCAAGAAGGTGGTGAAGGGTCTCGACAGAGTCCAGGATGAATA
TTTCCGAAGGTCCTACTCCCGCTTTGAGGAGGAGGAGGATGATGATGACTTCCCTGCCCCTGCTGACGGC
TATTACCGCGGAGAAGGGGCCCAGGATGAGGAGGAAGGTGGCGCTTCCAGTGATGCCACTGAGGGCCACG
ATGAGGATGATGAGATCTACGAGGGAGAATATCAGGGCATCCCCCGGGCAGAGTCTGGGGGCAAAGGCGA
ACGGATGGCAGATGGGGCACCCCTGGCTGGAGTGAGAGGGGGCTTAAGTGATGGGGAGGGTCCCCCTGGG
GGTCGCGGGGAGGCGCAGCGGCGTAAAGATCGGGAAGAATTGGCTCAGCAGTATGAGACCATCCTCCGGG
AGTGCGGCCATGGTCGCTTCCAGTGGACACTCTACTTCGTGCTGGGTCTGGCGCTGATGGCCGATGGTGT
AGAGGTCTTTGTGGTGGGCTTTGTGCTGCCCAGTGCTGAGAAAGATATGATGAGTAAAGGAGAAGAACTT
TTCACTGGAGTTGTCCCAATTCTTGTTGAATTAGATGGTGATGTTAATGGGCACAAATTTTCTGTCAGTG
GAGAGGGTGAAGGTGATGCAACATACGGAAAACTTACCCTTAAATTTATTTGCACTACTGGAAAACTACC
TGTTCCTTGGCCAACACTTGTCACTACTTTAACTTATGGTGTTCAATGCTTTTCAAGATACCCAGATCAT
ATGAAACGGCATGACTTTTTCAAGAGTGCCATGCCCGAAGGTTATGTACAGGAAAGAACTATATTTTTCA
AAGATGACGGGAACTACAAGACACGTGCTGAAGTCAAGTTTGAAGGTGATACCCTTGTTAATAGAATCGA
GTTAAAAGGTATTGATTTTAAAGAAGATGGAAACATTCTTGGACACAAATTGGAATACAACTATAACGAT
CACCAGGTGTACATCATGGCAGACAAACAAAAGAATGGAATCAAAGCTAACTTCAAAATTAGACACAACA
TTGAAGATGGAGGCGTTCAACTAGCAGACCATTATCAACAAAATACTCCAATTGGCGATGGGCCCGTCCT
TTTACCAGACAACCATTACCTGTTTACAACTTCTACTCTTTCGAAAGATCCCAACGAAAAGAGAGACCAC
ATGGTCCTTCTTGAGTTTGTAACAGCTGCTGGGATTACACATGGCATGGATGAACTATACAAATGCCCGT
CGGACTCCAACAAAGGCATGCTAGGCCTCATTGTGTACCTGGGCATGATGGTGGGGGCCTTCCTCTGGGG
AGGCCTGGCTGATCGGCTGGGTCGGAGACAGTGTCTGCTCATCTCGCTCTCAGTCAACAGCGTCTTCGCC
TTCTTCTCATCCTTCGTCCAGGGTTATGGCACCTTCCTTTTCTGCCGCCTCCTTTCTGGGGTTGGGATTG
GTGGTTCCATCCCCATTGTCTTCTCCTATTTTTCGGAGTTTCTGGCCCAGGAGAAACGTGGGGAGCATTT
GAGCTGGCTCTGTATGTTCTGGATGATTGGTGGCGTGTATGCAGCTGCAATGGCCTGGGCCATCATCCCC
CACTATGGGTGGAGTTTCCAGATGGGCTCTGCTTACCAGTTCCACAGCTGGAGGGTCTTTGTCCTCGTCT
GTGCCTTTCCCTCTGTGTTTGCCATCGGGGCTCTGACTACGCAGCCGGAGAGTCCCCGCTTCTTCTTAGA
GAATGGGAAGCACGATGAGGCCTGGATGGTGCTGAAGCAGGTTCATGACACCAACATGCGAGCCAAGGGC
CATCCTGAGCGAGTCTTCTCAGTAACCCACATTAAAACGATTCATCAGGAGGATGAATTGATTGAGATCC
AGTCAGACACAGGAACCTGGTACCAGCGCTGGGGAGTGCGGGCTTTGAGCCTGGGGGGTCAGGTTTGGGG
GAACTTCCTCTCCTGCTTCAGTCCAGAGTACCGGCGCATCACTCTGATGATGATGGGGGTATGGTTCACC
ATGTCCTTCAGCTACTACGGTTTGACTGTCTGGTTTCCCGACATGATCCGCCATCTCCAGGCTGTGGACT
ATGCAGCCCGAACCAAAGTGTTCCCAGGGGAGCGCGTGGAGCACGTGACATTTAACTTCACACTGGAGAA
TCAGATCCACCGAGGGGGACAGTACTTCAATGACAAGTTCATCGGGCTGCGTCTGAAGTCAGTGTCCTTT
GAGGATTCCCTGTTTGAGGAATGTTACTTTGAAGATGTCACATCCAGCAACACATTCTTCCGCAACTGCA
CATTCATCAACACCGTGTTCTACAACACGGACCTGTTTGAGTACAAGTTCGTGAACAGCCGCCTGGTGAA
CAGCACATTCCTGCACAATAAGGAAGGTTGCCCACTAGATGTGACAGGGACGGGCGAAGGTGCCTACATG
GTGTACTTTGTCAGCTTCTTGGGGACACTGGCTGTGCTCCCTGGAAATATTGTGTCTGCTCTGCTCATGG
ACAAGATTGGCAGGCTCAGAATGCTTGCTGGTTCCAGTGTGTTGTCCTGTGTTTCCTGCTTCTTCCTGTC
TTTTGGGAACAGTGAGTCAGCCATGATCGCTCTGCTCTGCCTTTTTGGGGGAGTCAGTATTGCATCCTGG
AACGCGCTGGACGTGCTGACTGTTGAACTCTACCCTTCCGACAAGAGGACGACGGCCTTCGGCTTCCTGA
ATGCCCTGTGTAAGCTGGCAGCTGTACTGGGCATCAGCATCTTCACGTCCTTTGTGGGAATCACCAAGGC
CGCTCCCATCCTCTTCGCCTCAGCTGCGCTTGCCCTTGGTAGCTCTCTGGCTCTGAAGCTGCCTGAGACC
CGGGGACAGGTGCTGCAGTGAGCGGCCGCTTCGAGCAGACATGATAAGATACATTGATGAGTTTGGACAA
ACCACAACTAGAATGCAGTGAAAAAAATGCTTTATTTGTGAAATTTGTGATGCTATTGCTTTATTTGTAA
CCATTATAAGCTGCAATAAACAAGTTAACAACAACAATTGCATTCATTTTATGTTTCAGGTTCAGGGGGA
GATGTGGGAGGTTTTTTAAAGCAAGTAAAACCTCTACAAATGTGGTAAAATCGATAAGGATCCGGGCTGG
CGTAATAGCGAAGAGGCCCGCACCGATCGCCCTTCCCAACAGTTGCGCAGCCTGAATGGCGAATGG
[124 nt withheld, positions 4337-4460]
C
[91 nt withheld, positions 4462-4552]
A
[49 nt withheld, positions 4554-4602]
CCTTTGACGTTGGAGTCCACGTTCTTT
[37 nt withheld, positions 4630-4666]
ACCCTATCTCGGTCTATTCTTTTGATTTATAAGGGATTTTGCCGATTTCGGCCTATTGGTTAAAAAATGA
GCTGATTTAACAAAAATTTAACGCGAATTTTAACAAAATATTAACGCTTACAATTTCCTGATGCGGTATT
TTCTCCTTACGCATCTGTGCGGTATTTCACACCGCATATGGTGCACTCTCAGTACAATCTGCTCTGATGC
CGCATAGTTAAGCCAGCCCCGACACCCGCCAACACCCGCTGACGCGCCCTGACGGGCTTGTCTGCTCCCG
GCATCCGCTTACAGACAAGCTGTGACCGTCTCCGGGAGCTGCATGTGTCAGAGGTTTTCACCGTCATCAC
CGAAACGCGCGAGACGAAAGGGCCTCGTGATACGCCTATTTTTATAGGTTAATGTCATGATAATAATGGT
TTCTTAGACGTCAGGTGGCACTTTTCGGGGAAATGTGCGCGGAACCCCTATTTGTTTATTTTTCTAAATA
CATTCAAATATGTATCCGCTCATGAGACAATAACCCTGATAAATGCTTCAATAATATTGAAAAAGGAAGA
GTATGAGTATTCAACATTTCCGTGTCGCCCTTATTCCCTTTTTTGCGGCATTTTGCCTTCCTGTTTTTGC
TCACCCAGAAACGCTGGTGAAAGTAAAAGATGCTGAAGATCAGTTGGGTGCACGAGTGGGTTACATCGAA
CTGGATCTCAACAGCGGTAAGATCCTTGAGAGTTTTCGCCCCGAAGAACGTTTTCCAATGATGAGCACTT
TTAAAGTTCTGCTATGTGGCGCGGTATTATCCCGTATTGACGCCGGGCAAGAGCAACTCGGTCGCCGCAT
ACACTATTCTCAGAATGACTTGGTTGAGTACTCACCAGTCACAGAAAAGCATCTTACGGATGGCATGACA
GTAAGAGAATTATGCAGTGCTGCCATAACCATGAGTGATAACACTGCGGCCAACTTACTTCTGACAACGA
TCGGAGGACCGAAGGAGCTAACCGCTTTTTTGCACAACATGGGGGATCATGTAACTCGCCTTGATCGTTG
GGAACCGGAGCTGAATGAAGCCATACCAAACGACGAGCGTGACACCACGATGCCTGTAGCAATGGCAACA
ACGTTGCGCAAACTATTAACTGGCGAACTACTTACTCTAGCTTCCCGGCAACAATTAATAGACTGGATGG
AGGCGGATAAAGTTGCAGGACCACTTCTGCGCTCGGCCCTTCCGGCTGGCTGGTTTATTGCTGATAAATC
TGGAGCCGGTGAGCGTGGGTCTCGCGGTATCATTGCAGCACTGGGGCCAGATGGTAAGCCCTCCCGTATC
GTAGTTATCTACACGACGGGGAGTCAGGCAACTATGGATGAACGAAATAGACAGATCGCTGAGATAGGTG
CCTCACTGATTAAGCATTGGTAACTGTCAGACCAAGTTTACTCATATATACTTTAGATTGATTTAAAACT
TCATTTTTAATTTAAAAGGATCTAGGTGAAGATCCTTTTTGATAATCTCATGACCAAAATCCCTTAACGT
GAGTTTTCGTTCCACTGAGCGTCAGACCCCGTAGAAAAGATCAAAGGATCTTCTTGAGATCCTTTTTTTC
TGCGCGTAATCTGCTGCTTGCAAACAAAAAAACCACCGCTACCAGCGGTGGTTTGTTTGCCGGATCAAGA
GCTACCAACTCTTTTTCCGAAGGTAACTGGCTTCAGCAGAGCGCAGATACCAAATACTGTTCTTCTAGTG
TAGCCGTAGTTAGGCCACCACTTCAAGAACTCTGTAGCACCGCCTACATACCTCGCTCTGCTAATCCTGT
TACCAGTGGCTGCTGCCAGTGGCGATAAGTCGTGTCTTACCGGGTTGGACTCAAGACGATAGTTACCGGA
TAAGGCGCAGCGGTCGGGCTGAACGGGGGGTTCGTGCACACAGCCCAGCTTGGAGCGAACGACCTACACC
GAACTGAGATACCTACAGCGTGAGCTATGAGAAAGCGCCACGCTTCCCGAAGGGAGAAAGGCGGACAGGT
ATCCGGTAAGCGGCAGGGTCGGAACAGGAGAGCGCACGAGGGAGCTTCCAGGGGGAAACGCCTGGTATCT
TTATAGTCCTGTCGGGTTTCGCCACCTCTGACTTGAGCGTCGATTTTTGTGATGCTCGTCAGGGGGGCGG
AGCCTATGGAAAAACGCCAGCAACGCGGCCTTTTTACGGTTCCTGGCCTTTTGCTGGCCTTTTGCTCACA
TGGCTCGACAGATCT
